Addgene plasmid #159688: pDest-521
Purpose: (Empty Backbone) Gateway destination vector for E. coli protein expression
Depositing lab: Dominic Esposito. Depositing organization: National Cancer Institute (NCI). Publication: KRAS interaction with RAF1 RAS-binding domain and cysteine-rich domain provides insights into RAS-mediated RAF activation. Tran TH, Chan AH, Young LC, Bindu L, Neale C, Messing S, Dharmaiah S, Taylor T, Denson JP, Esposito D, Nissley DV, Stephen AG, McCormick F, Simanshu DK. Nat Commun. 2021 Feb 19;12(1):1176. doi: 10.1038/s41467-021-21422-x. PubMed 33608534.
Backbone
  Vector backbone: pET-43a
  Vector type: Bacterial Expression
Growth in bacteria
  Bacterial resistance: Chloramphenicol and Ampicillin, 25 & 100 μg/mL
  Growth temperature: 37°C
  Growth strain: ccdB Survival
  Copy number: Low Copy
Gene/Insert
  Gene/Insert name: None
Terms and licenses: Academic/Nonprofit Terms; Industry Terms: Not Available to Industry
Depositor comments: Please visit https://www.biorxiv.org/content/10.1101/2020.07.31.231134v1 for bioRxiv preprint.
How to cite: pDest-521 was a gift from Dominic Esposito (Addgene plasmid # 159688 ; http://n2t.net/addgene:159688 ; RRID:Addgene_159688)
