[The description below was written by a language model from this plasmid's Addgene catalogue record and pLannotate feature annotations shown in this document.]
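Description:
pDest-521 is an empty Gateway destination vector for protein expression in E. coli, built on a pET-43a backbone; the sequenced record is 7,244 nt. It carries no insert. Expression is driven by a T7 promoter immediately followed by a lac operator, and the plasmid supplies its own lacI gene under the lacI promoter, so transcription depends on a host providing T7 RNA polymerase and is held off by lac repressor until released with IPTG or lactose.

Downstream of the promoter sits the standard Gateway cassette: attR1 and attR2 sites flanking a chloramphenicol acetyltransferase gene (CmR) and the ccdB toxin gene, with a ccdA fragment also annotated. In an LR Clonase reaction, a gene of interest from an entry clone replaces this cassette. Loss of ccdB then allows recombinants to grow in ordinary strains, whereas the unrecombined vector must be maintained in a ccdB-tolerant strain. A short His-tag coding fragment is annotated just after attR2, but the record does not say whether it is intended to be fused to the inserted protein, and no N-terminal tag is annotated. The region beyond it contains a 5S rRNA segment, the rrnB T1 and T2 terminators and a T7 terminator.

Propagation relies on a ColE1/pMB1-type origin accompanied by rop and the bom region, consistent with the listed low copy number. An f1 origin is also present. Selection of the empty vector uses ampicillin (β-lactamase) together with chloramphenicol from the cassette. Remnant tetracycline-resistance fragments are nonfunctional backbone leftovers.
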