Features (pLannotate 1.2.2; 27 found; start..end, strand, type, name):
      2..20      +  promoter       T7 promoter: promoter for bacteriophage T7 RNA polymerase
     21..45      +  protein_bind   lac operator: The lac repressor binds to the lac operator to inhibit transcription in E. coli. This inhibition can be relieved by adding lactose or isopropyl-β-D-thiogalactopyranoside (IPTG). lac repressor encoded by lacI
     96..220     +  protein_bind   attR1: mutant version of attR; recombination site for the Gateway® LR reaction LR Clonase™
    245..275     +  promoter       lac UV5 promoter: E. coli lac promoter with an "up" mutation
    299..328     +  promoter       cat promoter (fragment): promoter of the E. coli cat gene encoding chloramphenicol acetyltransferase
    329..988     +  CDS            CmR: chloramphenicol acetyltransferase; cat; confers resistance to chloramphenicol
   1167..1325    +  CDS            ccdA (fragment): CCDA_ECO57 - Also known as H, letA. Experimental evidence at protein level: Swiss-Prot protein existence level 1. Antitoxin component of a type II toxin-antitoxin (TA) system which inhibits the post-segregational killing (PSK) of plasmid-free cells, also referred to as a plasmid addiction system. Binds to and blocks the activity of CcdB; will also remove bound CcdB protein from the CcdB-GyrA complex by forming a CcdA-CcdB complex, a process termed rejuvenation. Functions as a transcriptional corepressor for the ccdAB operon, repression also requires CcdB (By similarity). From Escherichia coli
   1330..1632    +  CDS            ccdB: CCDB_ECOLI - Also known as G, letB, letD. Experimental evidence at protein level: Swiss-Prot protein existence level 1. Toxic component of a type II toxin-antitoxin (TA) system, functioning in plasmid maintainence. Responsible for the post- segregational killing (PSK) of plasmid-free cells, also referred to as a plasmid addiction system. Half-life of over 2 hours. Cell killing by CcdB is accompanied by filamentation, defects in chromosome and plasmid segregation, defects in cell division, formation of anucleate cells, decreased DNA synthesis and plasmid loss. Interferes with the activity of DN
   1676..1800    -  protein_bind   attR2: mutant version of attR; recombination site for the Gateway® LR reaction LR Clonase™
   1851..1868    +  CDS            9xHis (fragment): 9xHis affinity tag
   1915..2030    +  ncRNA          5S rRNA: Accession: RF00001 - 5S ribosomal RNA
   2034..2120    +  terminator     rrnB T1 terminator: Escherichia coli rrnB; transcription terminator T1 from the E. coli rrnB gene
   2212..2239    +  terminator     rrnB T2 terminator: transcription terminator T2 from the E. coli rrnB gene
   2258..2297    +  promoter       AmpR promoter (fragment): bla
   2307..2354    +  terminator     T7 terminator: transcription terminator for bacteriophage T7 RNA polymerase
   2391..2846    +  rep_origin     f1 ori (sequence partly withheld): f1 bacteriophage origin of replication; arrow indicates direction of (+) strand synthesis
   2961..3821    -  CDS            AmpR: β-lactamase; bla; confers resistance to ampicillin, carbenicillin, and related antibiotics
   3822..3914    -  promoter       AmpR promoter: bla
   3995..4583    +  rep_origin     ori: high-copy-number ColE1/pMB1/pBR322/pUC origin of replication
   4769..4908    -  misc_feature   bom: basis of mobility region from pBR322
   5010..5201    -  CDS            rop: Rop protein, which maintains plasmids at low copy number; rop
   5218..5598    +  CDS            YPB1_ECOLX: Protein predicted: Swiss-Prot protein existence level 4. From Escherichia coli.
   5660..5724    -  CDS            TcR (fragment): tetracycline efflux protein; tet; confers resistance to tetracycline
   5739..5760    -  protein_bind   CAP binding site: CAP binding activates transcription in the presence of cAMP. E. coli catabolite activator protein
   5773..6855    -  CDS            lacI: lac repressor; lacI; The lac repressor binds to the lac operator to inhibit transcription in E. coli. This inhibition can be relieved by adding lactose or isopropyl-β-D-thiogalactopyranoside (IPTG).
   6856..6933    -  promoter       lacI promoter: lacI
   6941..7220    -  CDS            TcR (fragment): tetracycline efflux protein; tet; confers resistance to tetracycline
>Addgene plasmid #159688 | pDest-521 | addgene full sequence | sequence record 313769 | Addgene NGS Result
TTAATACGACTCACTATAGGGGAATTGTGAGCGGATAACAATTCCCCTCTAGCTAGATAGCTAGAAGCTT
GCGGCCGCACAGCTGTATACACATCACAAGTTTGTACAAAAAAGCTGAACGAGAAACGTAAAATGATATA
AATATCAATATATTAAATTAGATTTTGCATAAAAAACAGACTACATAATACTGTAAAACACAACATATCC
AGTCACTATGGCGGCCGCATTAGGCACCCCAGGCTTTACACTTTATGCTTCCGGCTCGTATAATGTGTGG
ATTTTGAGTTAGGATCCGTCGAGATTTTCAGGAGCTAAGGAAGCTAAAATGGAGAAAAAAATCACTGGAT
ATACCACCGTTGATATATCCCAATGGCATCGTAAAGAACATTTTGAGGCATTTCAGTCAGTTGCTCAATG
TACCTATAACCAGACCGTTCAGCTGGATATTACGGCCTTTTTAAAGACCGTAAAGAAAAATAAGCACAAG
TTTTATCCGGCCTTTATTCACATTCTTGCCCGCCTGATGAATGCTCATCCGGAATTCCGTATGGCAATGA
AAGACGGTGAGCTGGTGATATGGGATAGTGTTCACCCTTGTTACACCGTTTTCCATGAGCAAACTGAAAC
GTTTTCATCGCTCTGGAGTGAATACCACGACGATTTCCGGCAGTTTCTACACATATATTCGCAAGATGTG
GCGTGTTACGGTGAAAACCTGGCCTATTTCCCTAAAGGGTTTATTGAGAATATGTTTTTCGTCTCAGCCA
ATCCCTGGGTGAGTTTCACCAGTTTTGATTTAAACGTGGCCAATATGGACAACTTCTTCGCCCCCGTTTT
CACCATGGGCAAATATTATACGCAAGGCGACAAGGTGCTGATGCCGCTGGCGATTCAGGTTCATCATGCC
GTTTGTGATGGCTTCCATGTCGGCAGAATGCTTAATGAATTACAACAGTACTGCGATGAGTGGCAGGGCG
GGGCGTAAACGCGTGGATCCGGCTTACTAAAAGCCAGATAACAGTATGCGTATTTGCGCGCTGATTTTTG
CGGTATAAGAATATATACTGATATGTATACCCGAAGTATGTCAAAAAGAGGTATGCTATGAAGCAGCGTA
TTACAGTGACAGTTGACAGCGACAGCTATCAGTTGCTCAAGGCATATATGATGTCAATATCTCCGGTCTG
GTAAGCACAACCATGCAGAATGAAGCCCGTCGTCTGCGTGCCGAACGCTGGAAAGCGGAAAATCAGGAAG
GGATGGCTGAGGTCGCCCGGTTTATTGAAATGAACGGCTCTTTTGCTGACGAGAACAGGGGCTGGTGAAA
TGCAGTTTAAGGTTTACACCTATAAAAGAGAGAGCCGTTATCGTCTGTTTGTGGATGTACAGAGTGATAT
TATTGACACGCCCGGGCGACGGATGGTGATCCCCCTGGCCAGTGCACGTCTGCTGTCAGATAAAGTCTCC
CGTGAACTTTACCCGGTGGTGCATATCGGGGATGAAAGCTGGCGCATGATGACCACCGATATGGCCAGTG
TGCCGGTCTCCGTTATCGGGGAAGAAGTGGCTGATCTCAGCCACCGCGAAAATGACATCAAAAACGCCAT
TAACCTGATGTTCTGGGGAATATAAATGTCAGGCTCCCTTATACACAGCCAGTCTGCAGGTCGACCATAG
TGACTGGATATGTTGTGTTTTACAGTATTATGTAGTCTGTTTTTTATGCAAAATCTAATTTAATATATTG
ATATTTATATCATTTTACGTTTCTCGTTCAGCTTTCTTGTACAAAGTGGTGATGTGCAAGCCAGCCAGAA
CTCGCTCCTGAAGACCCAGAGGATCTCGAGCACCACCACCACCACCACTAATGTTAATTAAGTTGGGCGT
TCCTAGGCTGATAAAACAGAATTTGCCTGGCGGCAGTAGCGCGGTGGTCCCACCTGACCCCATGCCGAAC
TCAGAAGTGAAACGCCGTAGCGCCGATGGTAGTGTGGGGTCTCCCCATGCGAGAGTAGGGAACTGCCAGG
CATCAAATAAAACGAAAGGCTCAGTCGAAAGACTGGGCCTTTCGTTTTATCTGTTGTTTGTCGGTGAACG
CTCTCCTGAGTAGGACAAATCCGCCGGGAGCGGATTTGAACGTTGCGAAGCAACGGCCCGGAGGGTGGCG
GGCAGGACGCCCGCCATAAACTGCCAGGCATCAAATTAAGCAGAAGGCCATCCTGACGGATGGCCTTTTT
GCGTTTCTACAAACTCTTTTGTTTATTTTTCTAAATACATTCAAATATGTATCCGCTGAGCAATAACTAG
CATAACCCCTTGGGGCCTCTAAACGGGTCTTGAGGGGTTTTTTGCTGAAAGGAGGAACTATATCCGGATT
GGCGAATGGG
[124 nt withheld, positions 2391-2514]
C
[91 nt withheld, positions 2516-2606]
A
[49 nt withheld, positions 2608-2656]
CCTTTGACGTTGGAGTCCACGTTCTTT
[37 nt withheld, positions 2684-2720]
ACCCTATCTCGGTCTATTCTTTTGATTTATAAGGGATTTTGCCGATTTCGGCCTATTGGTTAAAAAATGA
GCTGATTTAACAAAAATTTAACGCGAATTTTAACAAAATATTAACGTTTACAATTTCTGGCGGCACGATG
GCATGAGATTATCAAAAAGGATCTTCACCTAGATCCTTTTAAATTAAAAATGAAGTTTTAAATCAATCTA
AAGTATATATGAGTAAACTTGGTCTGACAGTTACCAATGCTTAATCAGTGAGGCACCTATCTCAGCGATC
TGTCTATTTCGTTCATCCATAGTTGCCTGACTCCCCGTCGTGTAGATAACTACGATACGGGAGGGCTTAC
CATCTGGCCCCAGTGCTGCAATGATACCGCGAGACCCACGCTCACCGGCTCCAGATTTATCAGCAATAAA
CCAGCCAGCCGGAAGGGCCGAGCGCAGAAGTGGTCCTGCAACTTTATCCGCCTCCATCCAGTCTATTAAT
TGTTGCCGGGAAGCTAGAGTAAGTAGTTCGCCAGTTAATAGTTTGCGCAACGTTGTTGCCATTGCTACAG
GCATCGTGGTGTCACGCTCGTCGTTTGGTATGGCTTCATTCAGCTCCGGTTCCCAACGATCAAGGCGAGT
TACATGATCCCCCATGTTGTGCAAAAAAGCGGTTAGCTCCTTCGGTCCTCCGATCGTTGTCAGAAGTAAG
TTGGCCGCAGTGTTATCACTCATGGTTATGGCAGCACTGCATAATTCTCTTACTGTCATGCCATCCGTAA
GATGCTTTTCTGTGACTGGTGAGTACTCAACCAAGTCATTCTGAGAATAGTGTATGCGGCGACCGAGTTG
CTCTTGCCCGGCGTCAATACGGGATAATACCGCGCCACATAGCAGAACTTTAAAAGTGCTCATCATTGGA
AAACGTTCTTCGGGGCGAAAACTCTCAAGGATCTTACCGCTGTTGAGATCCAGTTCGATGTAACCCACTC
GTGCACCCAACTGATCTTCAGCATCTTTTACTTTCACCAGCGTTTCTGGGTGAGCAAAAACAGGAAGGCA
AAATGCCGCAAAAAAGGGAATAAGGGCGACACGGAAATGTTGAATACTCATACTCTTCCTTTTTCAATCA
TGATTGAAGCATTTATCAGGGTTATTGTCTCATGAGCGGATACATATTTGAATGTATTTAGAAAAATAAA
CAAATAGGTCATGACCAAAATCCCTTAACGTGAGTTTTCGTTCCACTGAGCGTCAGACCCCGTAGAAAAG
ATCAAAGGATCTTCTTGAGATCCTTTTTTTCTGCGCGTAATCTGCTGCTTGCAAACAAAAAAACCACCGC
TACCAGCGGTGGTTTGTTTGCCGGATCAAGAGCTACCAACTCTTTTTCCGAAGGTAACTGGCTTCAGCAG
AGCGCAGATACCAAATACTGTCCTTCTAGTGTAGCCGTAGTTAGGCCACCACTTCAAGAACTCTGTAGCA
CCGCCTACATACCTCGCTCTGCTAATCCTGTTACCAGTGGCTGCTGCCAGTGGCGATAAGTCGTGTCTTA
CCGGGTTGGACTCAAGACGATAGTTACCGGATAAGGCGCAGCGGTCGGGCTGAACGGGGGGTTCGTGCAC
ACAGCCCAGCTTGGAGCGAACGACCTACACCGAACTGAGATACCTACAGCGTGAGCTATGAGAAAGCGCC
ACGCTTCCCGAAGGGAGAAAGGCGGACAGGTATCCGGTAAGCGGCAGGGTCGGAACAGGAGAGCGCACGA
GGGAGCTTCCAGGGGGAAACGCCTGGTATCTTTATAGTCCTGTCGGGTTTCGCCACCTCTGACTTGAGCG
TCGATTTTTGTGATGCTCGTCAGGGGGGCGGAGCCTATGGAAAAACGCCAGCAACGCGGCCTTTTTACGG
TTCCTGGCCTTTTGCTGGCCTTTTGCTCACATGTTCTTTCCTGCGTTATCCCCTGATTCTGTGGATAACC
GTATTACCGCCTTTGAGTGAGCTGATACCGCTCGCCGCAGCCGAACGACCGAGCGCAGCGAGTCAGTGAG
CGAGGAAGCGGAAGAGCGCCTGATGCGGTATTTTCTCCTTACGCATCTGTGCGGTATTTCACACCGCAAT
GGTGCACTCTCAGTACAATCTGCTCTGATGCCGCATAGTTAAGCCAGTATACACTCCGCTATCGCTACGT
GACTGGGTCATGGCTGCGCCCCGACACCCGCCAACACCCGCTGACGCGCCCTGACGGGCTTGTCTGCTCC
CGGCATCCGCTTACAGACAAGCTGTGACCGTCTCCGGGAGCTGCATGTGTCAGAGGTTTTCACCGTCATC
ACCGAAACGCGCGAGGCAGCTGCGGTAAAGCTCATCAGCGTGGTCGTGAAGCGATTCACAGATGTCTGCC
TGTTCATCCGCGTCCAGCTCGTTGAGTTTCTCCAGAAGCGTTAATGTCTGGCTTCTGATAAAGCGGGCCA
TGTTAAGGGCGGTTTTTTCCTGTTTGGTCACTGATGCCTCCGTGTAAGGGGGATTTCTGTTCATGGGGGT
AATGATACCGATGAAACGAGAGAGGATGCTCACGATACGGGTTACTGATGATGAACATGCCCGGTTACTG
GAACGTTGTGAGGGTAAACAACTGGCGGTATGGATGCGGCGGGACCAGAGAAAAATCACTCAGGGTCAAT
GCCAGCGCTTCGTTAATACAGATGTAGGTGTTCCACAGGGTAGCCAGCAGCATCCTGCGATGCAGATCCG
GAACATAATGGTGCAGGGCGCTGACTTCCGCGTTTCCAGACTTTACGAAACACGGAAACCGAAGACCATT
CATGTTGTTGCTCAGGTCGCAGACGTTTTGCAGCAGCAGTCGCTTCACGTTCGCTCGCGTATCGGTGATT
CATTCTGCTAACCAGTAAGGCAACCCCGCCAGCCTAGCCGGGTCCTCAACGACAGGAGCACGATCATGCT
AGTCATGCCCCGCGCCCACCGGAAGGAGCTGACTGGGTTGAAGGCTCTCAAGGGCATCGGTCGAGATCCC
GGTGCCTAATGAGTGAGCTAACTTACATTAATTGCGTTGCGCTCACTGCCCGCTTTCCAGTCGGGAAACC
TGTCGTGCCAGCTGCATTAATGAATCGGCCAACGCGCGGGGAGAGGCGGTTTGCGTATTGGGCGCCAGGG
TGGTTTTTCTTTTCACCAGTGAGACGGGCAACAGCTGATTGCCCTTCACCGCCTGGCCCTGAGAGAGTTG
CAGCAAGCGGTCCACGCTGGTTTGCCCCAGCAGGCGAAAATCCTGTTTGATGGTGGTTAACGGCGGGATA
TAACATGAGCTGTCTTCGGTATCGTCGTATCCCACTACCGAGATGTCCGCACCAACGCGCAGCCCGGACT
CGGTAATGGCGCGCATTGCGCCCAGCGCCATCTGATCGTTGGCAACCAGCATCGCAGTGGGAACGATGCC
CTCATTCAGCATTTGCATGGTTTGTTGAAAACCGGACATGGCACTCCAGTCGCCTTCCCGTTCCGCTATC
GGCTGAATTTGATTGCGAGTGAGATATTTATGCCAGCCAGCCAGACGCAGACGCGCCGAGACAGAACTTA
ATGGGCCCGCTAACAGCGCGATTTGCTGGTGACCCAATGCGACCAGATGCTCCACGCCCAGTCGCGTACC
GTCTTCATGGGAGAAAATAATACTGTTGATGGGTGTCTGGTCAGAGACATCAAGAAATAACGCCGGAACA
TTAGTGCAGGCAGCTTCCACAGCAATGGCATCCTGGTCATCCAGCGGATAGTTAATGATCAGCCCACTGA
CGCGTTGCGCGAGAAGATTGTGCACCGCCGCTTTACAGGCTTCGACGCCGCTTCGTTCTACCATCGACAC
CACCACGCTGGCACCCAGTTGATCGGCGCGAGATTTAATCGCCGCGACAATTTGCGACGGCGCGTGCAGG
GCCAGACTGGAGGTGGCAACGCCAATCAGCAACGACTGTTTGCCCGCCAGTTGTTGTGCCACGCGGTTGG
GAATGTAATTCAGCTCCGCCATCGCCGCTTCCACTTTTTCCCGCGTTTTCGCAGAAACGTGGCTGGCCTG
GTTCACCACGCGGGAAACGGTCTGATAAGAGACACCGGCATACTCTGCGACATCGTATAACGTTACTGGT
TTCACATTCACCACCCTGAATTGACTCTCTTCCGGGCGCTATCATGCCATACCGCGAAAGGTTTTGCGCC
ATTCGATGGTGTCCGGGATCTCGACGCTCTCCCTTATGCGACTCCTGCATTAGGAAGCAGCCCAGTAGTA
GGTTGAGGCCGTTGAGCACCGCCGCCGCAAGGAATGGTGCATGCAAGGAGATGGCGCCCAACAGTCCCCC
GGCCACGGGGCCTGCCACCATACCCACGCCGAAACAAGCGCTCATGAGCCCGAAGTGGCGAGCCCGATCT
TCCCCATCGGTGATGTCGGCGATATAGGCGCCAGCAACCGCACCTGTGGCGCCGGTGATGCCGGCCACGA
TGCGTCCGGCGTAGAGGATCGAGATCGATCTCGATCCCGCGAAA
